>Addgene plasmid #39792 | Torso EcoRI-EcoRI in Lit 39 | addgene partial sequence | sequence record 54457 | M13pUC-rev 5'-AGCGGATAACAATTTCACACAGG-3'
CGCCAAGCTACGTAATACGACTCACTAGTGGGTCGACCGCATGCCTGTACACTCCGGAAGACGCGTTCGG
CCGTGCTAGCGAATTCATGTGCTCAGGCAATTTGTTCTGGCCTTCGATGATCATGGAAAGTATCTCATCC
TTAAAAATCTGATGGGGACATTGCAGCACGGCGGACTAATGGGCTACCTCGGAGGGATGTACAAGGACCT
TGTTGACAAGGCGCTAGGGCAATCTGGTCCCATGCCGGAAGTTTATAGCGGAAAGCTCTTCCGCGAGATG
TTGCTGCTCTGCGTCTGTGTGCTGCCCCATGACGTGAAATCCGATCTTCTTCTGCACTCCGATCGCCTGT
GTCATGCTCTGAATATCCTACGCTACTTTGCGGCAAGAGACAAGAATGATGTGACTGGCTTCTGGCAGGC
TCTGCCGGAAATTGAAAAGGAATTGCTGGACCCACTGGGAACAGCGCTTAACTTTTCGATGGCCCATTAC
AAGGCGTACAAGGAGCGCGTCGAAAAGGGTCAGAGTGCTTCGGATGATGAACTAATGCAGCGCCAACTCA
ACATGCTCGCCGTCAACATAAGCAATAGCGGAATGGCTGGCGGCGACGCGGAGAGCAAGCTGCCCGACAT
TGGACGGCAGGAGAAGCTCGATGTGCTGGCCAGTTCCATTACCAGCTTGGAAAC
