[The description below was written by a language model from this plasmid's Addgene catalogue record.]
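Description:
Torso EcoRI-EcoRI in Lit 39 is a bacterial cloning plasmid that carries a fragment of the Drosophila melanogaster torso (tor) gene in the Litmus39 backbone, a small (about 2.8 kb) commercial cloning vector. It is propagated in E. coli under ampicillin selection. The record lists the copy number as unknown and gives no feature table, so the origin of replication and other backbone elements are not documented here. Litmus-series vectors are generally known as high-copy phagemid-type cloning vectors in which the polylinker is flanked by opposing T7 promoters for in vitro transcription of either strand.

The insert was introduced by restriction cloning as an EcoRI-to-EcoRI fragment. Because the same site is used at both ends, the orientation of the insert cannot be inferred from the record, and it is not stated whether the EcoRI sites were preserved. The record also does not give the size of the fragment, whether it covers the full torso coding region or only part of it, or whether it is wild type or mutated. The insert can be read from both sides using standard M13/pUC forward and reverse primer sites flanking the polylinker.

Torso encodes a receptor tyrosine kinase that specifies terminal structures in the fly embryo. The associated study examined how multiple phosphotyrosine residues on the receptor contribute to full signalling output. With no eukaryotic promoter or fly transformation elements recorded, this plasmid is best viewed as a subcloning intermediate, for example for sequencing, mutagenesis or transfer of the torso fragment into other vectors, although the record does not state its purpose.
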