Addgene plasmid #39792: Torso EcoRI-EcoRI in Lit 39
Depositing lab: Norbert Perrimon. Publication: Synergistic activities of multiple phosphotyrosine residues mediate full signaling from the Drosophila Torso receptor tyrosine kinase. Gayko U, Cleghon V, Copeland T, Morrison DK, Perrimon N. Proc Natl Acad Sci U S A. 1999 Jan 19;96(2):523-8. 10.1073/pnas.96.2.523 PubMed 9892666.
Backbone
  Vector backbone: Litmus39
  Backbone manufacturer: New England Biolabs
  Backbone size w/o insert (bp): 2817
Growth in bacteria
  Bacterial resistance: Ampicillin, 100 μg/mL
  Growth temperature: 37°C
  Growth strain: DH5alpha
  Copy number: Unknown
Gene/Insert
  Gene/Insert name: Torso (alt name: tor)
  Species: D. melanogaster (fly)
  Entrez Gene: tor (a.k.a. Dmel_CG1389, CG1389, Dmel\CG1389, TOR, TORSO, Tor, Torso, dTor, splc)
  Cloning method: Restriction Enzyme; 5′ cloning site EcoRI (unknown if destroyed); 3′ cloning site EcoRI (unknown if destroyed)
  Sequencing primers: 5′ M13pUC-rev; 3′ M13pUC-fwd
Terms and licenses: Academic/Nonprofit Terms; Industry Terms: Not Available to Industry
Depositor comments: Perrimon Lab plasmid #210
How to cite: Torso EcoRI-EcoRI in Lit 39 was a gift from Norbert Perrimon (Addgene plasmid # 39792)
